>Addgene plasmid #170680 | pFLAG-SURF4 | addgene full sequence | sequence record 335794 | Addgene NGS Result
CGTTACATAACTTACGGTAAATGGCCCGCCTGGCTGACCGCCCAACGACCCCCGCCCATTGACGTCAATA
ATGACGTATGTTCCCATAGTAACGCCAATAGGGACTTTCCATTGACGTCAATGGGTGGAGTATTTACGGT
AAACTGCCCACTTGGCAGTACATCAAGTGTATCATATGCCAAGTACGCCCCCTATTGACGTCAATGACGG
TAAATGGCCCGCCTGGCATTATGCCCAGTACATGACCTTATGGGACTTTCCTACTTGGCAGTACATCTAC
GTATTAGTCATCGCTATTACCATGGTGATGCGGTTTTGGCAGTACATCAATGGGCGTGGATAGCGGTTTG
ACTCACGGGGATTTCCAAGTCTCCACCCCATTGACGTCAATGGGAGTTTGTTTTGGCACCAAAATCAACG
GGACTTTCCAAAATGTCGTAACAACTCCGCCCCATTGACGCAAATGGGCGGTAGGCGTGTACGGTGGGAG
GTCTATATAAGCAGAGCTGGTTTAGTGAACCGTCAGATCCGCTAGCGCTACCGGTCGCCACCATGGATTA
CAAGGATGACGACGATAAGTCCGGATCTGGCTCCAGCGCAGGCAGCGGCCAGAACGACCTGATGGGCACG
GCTGAGGACTTCGCCGACCAGTTCCTCCGTGTCACAAAGCAGTACCTGCCCCACGTGGCGCGCCTCTGTC
TGATCAGCACCTTCCTGGAGGACGGCATCCGCATGTGGTTCCAGTGGAGCGAGCAGCGCGACTACATCGA
CAGCACCTGGAACTGCGGCTACCTGCTGGCCTCATCCTTCGTCTTCCTCAACTTGCTGGGACAGCTGACT
GGCTGCGTCCTGGTGTTGAGCAGGAACTTCGTGCAGTACGCCTGCTTCGGGCTCTTTGGAATCATAGCTC
TGCAGACGATTGCCTACAGCATTTTATGGGACTTGAAGTTTTTGATGAGGAACCTGGCCCTGGGAGGAGG
CCTGTTGCTGCTCCTAGCAGAATCCCGTTCTGAAGGGAAGAGCATGTTTGCGGGCGTCCCCACCATGCGT
GAGAGCTCCCCCAAACAGTACATGCAGCTTGGAGGCAGGGTCTTGCTGGTTCTGATGTTCATGACCCTTC
TTCACTTTGATGCCAGCTTCTTTTCTATTGTCCAGAACATCGTGGGCACAGCTCTGATGATTTTAGTGGC
CATTGGGTTTAAAACCAAGCTGGCTGCTTTGACTCTTGTTGTCTGGCTCTTTGCCATCAACGTATATTTC
AACGCCTTCTGGACCATTCCAGTCTACAAGCCCATGCATGACTTCCTGAAATACGACTTCTTCCAGACCA
TGTCGGTGATCGGGGGCTTGCTCCTGGTGGTGGCGCTGGGCCCTGGGGGTGTCTCCATGGATGAGAAGAA
GAAGGAGTGGTAACAGTCACAGATCCCTACCTGCCTGGCTAAGACCCGTGGCCGTCGAGGACTGGTTTGG
GAATTCTGCAGTCGACGGTACCGCGGGCCCGGGATCCACCGGATCTAGATAACTGATCATAATCAGCCAT
ACCACATTTGTAGAGGTTTTACTTGCTTTAAAAAACCTCCCACACCTCCCCCTGAACCTGAAACATAAAA
TGAATGCAATTGTTGTTGTTAACTTGTTTATTGCAGCTTATAATGGTTACAAATAAAGCAATAGCATCAC
AAATTTCACAAATAAAGCATTTTTTTCACTGCATTCTAGTTGTGGTTTGTCCAAACTCATCAATGTATCT
TAACGCGTAAATTGTAAGCGTTAATATTTTGTTAAAATTCGCGTTAAATTTTTGTTAAATCAGCTCATTT
TTTAACCAATAGGCCGAAATCGGCAAAATCCCTTATAAATCAAAAGAATAGACCGAGATAGGGT
[37 nt withheld, positions 1885-1921]
AAAGAACGTGGACTCCAACGTCAAAGG
[49 nt withheld, positions 1949-1997]
T
[91 nt withheld, positions 1999-2089]
G
[124 nt withheld, positions 2091-2214]
CAGGTGGCACTTTTCGGGGAAATGTGCGCGGAACCCCTATTTGTTTATTTTTCTAAATACATTCAAATAT
GTATCCGCTCATGAGACAATAACCCTGATAAATGCTTCAATAATATTGAAAAAGGAAGAGTCCTGAGGCG
GAAAGAACCAGCTGTGGAATGTGTGTCAGTTAGGGTGTGGAAAGTCCCCAGGCTCCCCAGCAGGCAGAAG
TATGCAAAGCATGCATCTCAATTAGTCAGCAACCAGGTGTGGAAAGTCCCCAGGCTCCCCAGCAGGCAGA
AGTATGCAAAGCATGCATCTCAATTAGTCAGCAACCATAGTCCCGCCCCTAACTCCGCCCATCCCGCCCC
TAACTCCGCCCAGTTCCGCCCATTCTCCGCCCCATGGCTGACTAATTTTTTTTATTTATGCAGAGGCCGA
GGCCGCCTCGGCCTCTGAGCTATTCCAGAAGTAGTGAGGAGGCTTTTTTGGAGGCCTAGGCTTTTGCAAA
GATCGATCAAGAGACAGGATGAGGATCGTTTCGCATGATTGAACAAGATGGATTGCACGCAGGTTCTCCG
GCCGCTTGGGTGGAGAGGCTATTCGGCTATGACTGGGCACAACAGACAATCGGCTGCTCTGATGCCGCCG
TGTTCCGGCTGTCAGCGCAGGGGCGCCCGGTTCTTTTTGTCAAGACCGACCTGTCCGGTGCCCTGAATGA
ACTGCAAGACGAGGCAGCGCGGCTATCGTGGCTGGCCACGACGGGCGTTCCTTGCGCAGCTGTGCTCGAC
GTTGTCACTGAAGCGGGAAGGGACTGGCTGCTATTGGGCGAAGTGCCGGGGCAGGATCTCCTGTCATCTC
ACCTTGCTCCTGCCGAGAAAGTATCCATCATGGCTGATGCAATGCGGCGGCTGCATACGCTTGATCCGGC
TACCTGCCCATTCGACCACCAAGCGAAACATCGCATCGAGCGAGCACGTACTCGGATGGAAGCCGGTCTT
GTCGATCAGGATGATCTGGACGAAGAGCATCAGGGGCTCGCGCCAGCCGAACTGTTCGCCAGGCTCAAGG
CGAGCATGCCCGACGGCGAGGATCTCGTCGTGACCCATGGCGATGCCTGCTTGCCGAATATCATGGTGGA
AAATGGCCGCTTTTCTGGATTCATCGACTGTGGCCGGCTGGGTGTGGCGGACCGCTATCAGGACATAGCG
TTGGCTACCCGTGATATTGCTGAAGAGCTTGGCGGCGAATGGGCTGACCGCTTCCTCGTGCTTTACGGTA
TCGCCGCTCCCGATTCGCAGCGCATCGCCTTCTATCGCCTTCTTGACGAGTTCTTCTGAGCGGGACTCTG
GGGTTCGAAATGACCGACCAAGCGACGCCCAACCTGCCATCACGAGATTTCGATTCCACCGCCGCCTTCT
ATGAAAGGTTGGGCTTCGGAATCGTTTTCCGGGACGCCGGCTGGATGATCCTCCAGCGCGGGGATCTCAT
GCTGGAGTTCTTCGCCCACCCTAGGGGGAGGCTAACTGAAACACGGAAGGAGACAATACCGGAAGGAACC
CGCGCTATGACGGCAATAAAAAGACAGAATAAAACGCACGGTGTTGGGTCGTTTGTTCATAAACGCGGGG
TTCGGTCCCAGGGCTGGCACTCTGTCGATACCCCACCGAGACCCCATTGGGGCCAATACGCCCGCGTTTC
TTCCTTTTCCCCACCCCACCCCCCAAGTTCGGGTGAAGGCCCAGGGCTCGCAGCCAACGTCGGGGCGGCA
GGCCCTGCCATAGCCTCAGGTTACTCATATATACTTTAGATTGATTTAAAACTTCATTTTTAATTTAAAA
GGATCTAGGTGAAGATCCTTTTTGATAATCTCATGACCAAAATCCCTTAACGTGAGTTTTCGTTCCACTG
AGCGTCAGACCCCGTAGAAAAGATCAAAGGATCTTCTTGAGATCCTTTTTTTCTGCGCGTAATCTGCTGC
TTGCAAACAAAAAAACCACCGCTACCAGCGGTGGTTTGTTTGCCGGATCAAGAGCTACCAACTCTTTTTC
CGAAGGTAACTGGCTTCAGCAGAGCGCAGATACCAAATACTGTTCTTCTAGTGTAGCCGTAGTTAGGCCA
CCACTTCAAGAACTCTGTAGCACCGCCTACATACCTCGCTCTGCTAATCCTGTTACCAGTGGCTGCTGCC
AGTGGCGATAAGTCGTGTCTTACCGGGTTGGACTCAAGACGATAGTTACCGGATAAGGCGCAGCGGTCGG
GCTGAACGGGGGGTTCGTGCACACAGCCCAGCTTGGAGCGAACGACCTACACCGAACTGAGATACCTACA
GCGTGAGCTATGAGAAAGCGCCACGCTTCCCGAAGGGAGAAAGGCGGACAGGTATCCGGTAAGCGGCAGG
GTCGGAACAGGAGAGCGCACGAGGGAGCTTCCAGGGGGAAACGCCTGGTATCTTTATAGTCCTGTCGGGT
TTCGCCACCTCTGACTTGAGCGTCGATTTTTGTGATGCTCGTCAGGGGGGCGGAGCCTATGGAAAAACGC
CAGCAACGCGGCCTTTTTACGGTTCCTGGCCTTTTGCTGGCCTTTTGCTCACATGTTCTTTCCTGCGTTA
TCCCCTGATTCTGTGGATAACCGTATTACCGCCATGCATTAGTTATTAATAGTAATCAATTACGGGGTCA
TTAGTTCATAGCCCATATATGGAGTTCCG
Features (pLannotate 1.2.2; 16 found; start..end, strand, type, name):
      1..304     +  enhancer       CMV enhancer: human cytomegalovirus immediate early enhancer
    305..508     +  promoter       CMV promoter: human cytomegalovirus (CMV) immediate early promoter
    556..579     +  CDS            3xFLAG (fragment): three tandem FLAG® epitope tags
    607..1410    +  CDS            SURF4: SURF4_HUMAN - Also known as SURF-4. Experimental evidence at protein level: Swiss-Prot protein existence level 1. May play a role in the maintenance of the architecture of the endoplasmic reticulum-Golgi intermediate compartment and of the Golgi. From Homo sapiens (Human).
   1471..1507    +  misc_feature   MCS (fragment): multiple cloning site
   1524..1608    +  CDS            large T antigen (fragment): large T antigen from SV40 (simian virus 40)
   1631..1752    +  polyA_signal   SV40 poly(A) signal: SV40 polyadenylation signal
   1786..2214    -  rep_origin     f1 ori (sequence partly withheld): f1 bacteriophage origin of replication; arrow indicates direction of (+) strand synthesis
   2241..2345    +  promoter       AmpR promoter: bla
   2347..2704    +  promoter       SV40 promoter: SV40 enhancer and early promoter
   2739..3533    +  CDS            NeoR/KanR: aminoglycoside phosphotransferase from Tn5; aph(3')-II (or nptII); confers resistance to neomycin, kanamycin, and G418 (Geneticin®)
   3554..3706    +  CDS            ble (fragment): BLE_KLEPN - Experimental evidence at protein level: Swiss-Prot protein existence level 1. Binding protein with a strong affinity to the bleomycin family of antibiotics. Binds to CL990; an antimitotic-antibiotic compound. From Klebsiella pneumoniae.
   3765..3812    +  polyA_signal   HSV TK poly(A) signal: herpes simplex virus thymidine kinase polyadenylation signal (Cole and Stacy, 1985)
   3903..3919    -  polyA_signal   bGH poly(A) signal (fragment): bovine growth hormone polyadenylation signal
   4141..4729    +  rep_origin     ori: high-copy-number ColE1/pMB1/pBR322/pUC origin of replication
   4844..4903    +  enhancer       CMV enhancer (fragment): human cytomegalovirus immediate early enhancer
