[The description below was written by a language model from this plasmid's Addgene catalogue record and pLannotate feature annotations shown in this document.]
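Description:
pFLAG-SURF4 is a 4.9 kb mammalian expression plasmid that produces the cargo receptor SURF4 with an N-terminal FLAG epitope. It was built on the pAc-GFPC1-Sec61beta backbone, a C1-type vector, by inserting a roughly 925 bp fragment between the AgeI and EcoRI sites, both of which remain intact. No fluorescent protein coding sequence is annotated in the feature table, so the GFP-Sec61beta cassette of the parent appears to have been replaced by the tagged SURF4 insert. The catalogue lists the SURF4 sequence as originating from the green monkey Chlorocebus sabaeus. The automated annotation labels it by its closest match, human SURF4.

Expression is driven by the human cytomegalovirus immediate early enhancer and promoter. These are followed by a short FLAG sequence (24 bp, annotated as a fragment of 3xFLAG, consistent with a single epitope), the SURF4 open reading frame, residual multiple cloning site sequence and an SV40 polyadenylation signal. A dual-purpose resistance cassette places the Tn5 aminoglycoside phosphotransferase gene (NeoR/KanR) downstream of both a bacterial bla promoter and the SV40 enhancer/early promoter, terminated by an HSV TK poly(A) signal. This gives kanamycin selection in E. coli and G418 selection for stable mammalian lines. A high-copy ColE1/pUC origin supports bacterial propagation, and an f1 origin is also present. The small ble, large T antigen and bGH poly(A) hits are short fragments, probably flanking sequence or annotation artefacts rather than functional elements.

The plasmid is intended for transient or stable expression of epitope-tagged SURF4 in mammalian cells, allowing detection with anti-FLAG antibodies. The associated work concerns SURF4's role in the ER-Golgi intermediate compartment and ER-to-Golgi transport.
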