Addgene plasmid #170680: pFLAG-SURF4
Purpose: Expresses FLAG-tagged SURF4 in mammalian cells.
Depositing lab: Ke Xu. Depositing organization: University of California, Berkeley. Publication: SURF4-induced tubular ERGIC selectively expedites ER-to-Golgi transport. Yan R, Chen K, Wang B, Xu K. Dev Cell. 2022 Feb 28;57(4):512-525.e8. doi: 10.1016/j.devcel.2021.12.018. Epub 2022 Jan 19. PubMed 35051356.
Backbone
  Vector backbone: pAc-GFPC1-Sec61beta
  Backbone manufacturer: Tom Rapoport Lab (Addgene #15108)
  Backbone size w/o insert (bp): 3978
  Total vector size (bp): 4903
  Vector type: Mammalian Expression
  Selectable markers: Neomycin (select with G418)
Growth in bacteria
  Bacterial resistance: Kanamycin, 50 μg/mL
  Growth temperature: 37°C
  Growth strain: DH5alpha
  Copy number: High Copy
Gene/Insert
  Gene/Insert name: SURF4
  Species: Chlorocebus sabaeus
  Insert size (bp): 925
  Promoter: CMV
  Tag / fusion protein: FLAG (N terminal on insert)
  Cloning method: Restriction Enzyme; 5′ cloning site AgeI (not destroyed); 3′ cloning site EcoRI (not destroyed)
  Sequencing primers: 5′ CMV Forward; 3′ SV40pA-R
Terms and licenses: Academic/Nonprofit Terms; Industry Terms: Not Available to Industry
How to cite: pFLAG-SURF4 was a gift from Ke Xu (Addgene plasmid # 170680 ; http://n2t.net/addgene:170680 ; RRID:Addgene_170680)
